LOCUS       Exported 7323 bp ds-DNA circular SYN 12-MAY-2021
DEFINITION  Bacterial expression plasmid for COVID-SARS2 NSP13 helicase.
ACCESSION   .
VERSION     .
KEYWORDS    COVID-SARS2 NSP13
SOURCE      synthetic DNA construct
  ORGANISM  synthetic DNA construct
REFERENCE   1 (bases 1 to 7323)
  TITLE     Bacterial expression plasmid for Covid-SARS2 Nsp13 helicase
  JOURNAL   Unpublished
REFERENCE   2 (bases 1 to 7323)
  AUTHORS   .
  TITLE     Direct Submission
  JOURNAL   Exported May 12, 2021 from SnapGene Server 1.1.58
            http://www.snapgene.com
FEATURES             Location/Qualifiers
     source          1..7323
                     /organism="synthetic DNA construct"
                     /mol_type="other DNA"
     CDS             1872..1889
                     /codon_start=1
                     /product="6xHis affinity tag"
                     /label=6xHis
                     /translation="HHHHHH"
     primer_bind     complement(1942..1960)
                     /label=T7 Term
                     /note="T7 terminator, reverse primer"
     terminator      1956..2003
                     /label=T7 terminator
                     /note="transcription terminator for bacteriophage T7 RNA
                     polymerase"
     rep_origin      2040..2495
                     /direction=RIGHT
                     /label=f1 ori
                     /note="f1 bacteriophage origin of replication; arrow
                     indicates direction of (+) strand synthesis"
     primer_bind     complement(2127..2146)
                     /label=F1ori-R
                     /note="F1 origin, reverse primer"
     primer_bind     2337..2358
                     /label=F1ori-F
                     /note="F1 origin, forward primer"
     CDS             complement(2587..3402)
                     /codon_start=1
                     /gene="aph(3')-Ia"
                     /product="aminoglycoside phosphotransferase"
                     /label=KanR
                     /note="confers resistance to kanamycin in bacteria or G418
                     (Geneticin(R)) in eukaryotes"
                     /translation="MSHIQRETSCSRPRLNSNMDADLYGYKWARDNVGQSGATIYRLYG
                     KPDAPELFLKHGKGSVANDVTDEMVRLNWLTEFMPLPTIKHFIRTPDDAWLLTTAIPGK
                     TAFQVLEEYPDSGENIVDALAVFLRRLHSIPVCNCPFNSDRVFRLAQAQSRMNNGLVDA
                     SDFDDERNGWPVEQVWKEMHKLLPFSPDSVVTHGDFSLDNLIFDEGKLIGCIDVGRVGI
                     ADRYQDLAILWNCLGEFSPSLQKRLFQKYGIDNPDMNKLQFHLMLDEFF"
     primer_bind     3310..3329
                     /label=Kan-R
                     /note="Kanamycin resistance gene, reverse primer"
     primer_bind     3394..3413
                     /label=pENTR-R
                     /note="pENTR vectors, reverse primer"
     rep_origin      3524..4112
                     /direction=RIGHT
                     /label=ori
                     /note="high-copy-number ColE1/pMB1/pBR322/pUC origin of
                     replication"
     primer_bind     4013..4032
                     /label=pBR322ori-F
                     /note="pBR322 origin, forward primer"
     primer_bind     4266..4283
                     /label=L4440
                     /note="L4440 vector, forward primer"
     misc_feature    4298..4437
                     /label=bom
                     /note="basis of mobility region from pBR322"
     primer_bind     complement(4363..4382)
                     /label=pRS-marker
                     /note="pRS vectors, use to sequence yeast selectable
                     marker"
     primer_bind     4523..4545
                     /label=pGEX 3'
                     /note="pGEX vectors, reverse primer"
     CDS             complement(4539..4730)
                     /codon_start=1
                     /gene="rop"
                     /product="Rop protein, which maintains plasmids at low copy
                     number"
                     /label=rop
                     /translation="MTKQEKTALNMARFIRSQTLTLLEKLNELDADEQADICESLHDHA
                     DELYRSCLARFGDDGENL"
     CDS             complement(5539..6621)
                     /codon_start=1
                     /gene="lacI"
                     /product="lac repressor"
                     /label=lacI
                     /note="The lac repressor binds to the lac operator to
                     inhibit transcription in E. coli. This inhibition can be
                     relieved by adding lactose or
                     isopropyl-beta-D-thiogalactopyranoside (IPTG)."
                     /translation="MKPVTLYDVAEYAGVSYQTVSRVVNQASHVSAKTREKVEAAMAEL
                     NYIPNRVAQQLAGKQSLLIGVATSSLALHAPSQIVAAIKSRADQLGASVVVSMVERSGV
                     EACKAAVHNLLAQRVSGLIINYPLDDQDAIAVEAACTNVPALFLDVSDQTPINSIIFSH
                     EDGTRLGVEHLVALGHQQIALLAGPLSSVSARLRLAGWHKYLTRNQIQPIAEREGDWSA
                     MSGFQQTMQMLNEGIVPTAMLVANDQMALGAMRAITESGLRVGADISVVGYDDTEDSSC
                     YIPPLTTIKQDFRLLGQTSVDRLLQLSQGQAVKGNQLLPVSLVKRKTTLAPNTQTASPR
                     ALADSLMQLARQVSRLESGQ"
     primer_bind     6583..6602
                     /label=LacI-R
                     /note="LacI, reverse primer"
     promoter        complement(6622..6699)
                     /gene="lacI"
                     /label=lacI promoter
     primer_bind     6905..6924
                     /label=pBRrevBam
                     /note="pBR322 vectors, tet region, downstream of BamHI,
                     reverse primer"
     primer_bind     7008..7027
                     /label=T7
                     /note="T7 promoter, forward primer"
     promoter        7008..7026
                     /label=T7 promoter
                     /note="promoter for bacteriophage T7 RNA polymerase"
     protein_bind    7027..7051
                     /label=lac operator
                     /bound_moiety="lac repressor encoded by lacI"
                     /note="The lac repressor binds to the lac operator to
                     inhibit transcription in E. coli. This inhibition can be
                     relieved by adding lactose or
                     isopropyl-beta-D-thiogalactopyranoside (IPTG)."
     RBS             7066..7088
                     /note="efficient ribosome binding site from bacteriophage
                     T7 gene 10 (Olins and Rangwala, 1989)"
     CDS             7099..7116
                     /codon_start=1
                     /product="6xHis affinity tag"
                     /label=6xHis
                     /translation="HHHHHH"
     CDS             7126..7296
                     /codon_start=1
                     /product="Z domain of staphylococcal protein A, engineered
                     to contain multiple positive charges (Hedhammar and Hober,
                     2007)"
                     /label=Z-basic tag
                     /note="useful for purifying tagged proteins by
                     cation-exchange chromatography"
                     /translation="VDNKFNKERRRARREIRHLPNLNREQRRAFIRSLRDDPSQSANLL
                     AEAKKLNDAQPK"
     CDS             7303..7323
                     /codon_start=1
                     /product="tobacco etch virus (TEV) protease recognition and
                     cleavage site"
                     /label=TEV site
                     /translation="ENLYFQS"
ORIGIN
        1 atggctgttg gtgcatgcgt tttgtgtaat agtcaaactt ctttgcgttg cggcgcctgc
       61 atccgccgcc catttctgtg ctgtaaatgt tgctacgatc atgtgattag cacgtcgcat
      121 aagctggtgc tgtcggtcaa cccgtatgtt tgtaatgcgc ccggttgtga cgtcacggat
      181 gttacccagc tctatctggg tggtatgtct tactactgca agtcacataa gccgccgatt
      241 tcatttcctc tctgcgcgaa tggccaggtg tttggtttgt ataaaaacac ctgcgtgggg
      301 tctgataatg taaccgattt taacgcgatt gctacgtgtg actggaccaa cgccggcgat
      361 tatatccttg ccaacacctg cactgaacgt cttaaactct tcgcggccga aaccctgaaa
      421 gcaaccgaag aaacgttcaa actgagctat ggtatcgcga cagtacgcga agtactcagt
      481 gaccgggagt tgcacctgtc gtgggaagtc ggtaaacctc gccccccgtt aaaccgcaac
      541 tacgtgttca ccggctatcg cgttaccaaa aacagcaagg tgcaaattgg tgagtacacc
      601 tttgagaaag gcgactatgg tgatgccgta gtataccgcg gcaccacgac ttacaaactg
      661 aatgtgggtg attattttgt attaacctca cataccgtaa tgccgttgag cgcccccacc
      721 ctcgtaccgc aggaacacta tgtacgtatc acgggtttat acccgacgct gaacatcagc
      781 gatgagttta gcagtaacgt tgctaactac cagaaagtgg gtatgcaaaa atactcgacg
      841 ttacagggcc cgccaggtac tggaaagtct catttcgcca tcggcttagc cttatactat
      901 ccatcagctc gcattgttta cacggcctgc tctcatgctg cagtggacgc cttatgcgag
      961 aaggcgttaa aatatctgcc gattgataaa tgctcccgta ttatcccggc gcgggcgcgg
     1021 gtcgagtgtt ttgacaaatt taaagtgaac agcacactgg aacagtatgt tttttgtacg
     1081 gtgaatgctc tcccagagac aactgccgat atcgtcgtgt tcgacgaaat cagcatggcc
     1141 actaactacg atctgtcggt cgttaacgcg cgtctccgcg ctaagcatta tgtttacatt
     1201 ggcgatccgg cccagctgcc ggctccacgc acgctcctga ctaaaggtac tctggaaccg
     1261 gaatatttta atagcgtatg ccgtctgatg aaaacgattg gacctgatat gttcctggga
     1321 acttgccgcc ggtgtccggc cgagatcgtt gatacggttt ctgctctggt ttatgacaat
     1381 aaattaaaag ctcacaaaga taaaagcgcg caatgcttca aaatgtttta taaaggtgta
     1441 attacccacg atgtgagtag cgcgattaac cgcccgcaaa ttggcgttgt ccgtgaattc
     1501 ctgacccgga atcctgcgtg gcgcaaagca gtgttcatta gcccatataa tagtcaaaac
     1561 gcggtagcgt ccaagatttt gggtctgccg acacaaaccg tggactccag ccagggcagt
     1621 gagtacgact atgtgatttt tacccagacc actgagacag cacactcctg caacgtgaac
     1681 cgcttcaatg tagcgatcac ccgtgcgaag gtaggtattt tgtgcatcat gtccgaccgt
     1741 gatctgtatg acaaattgca gtttaccagc ctggaaatcc ctcgccgtaa cgtggcaacc
     1801 cttcaataac agtaaaggtg gatacggatc cgaattcgag ctccgtcgac aagcttgcgg
     1861 ccgcactcga gcaccaccac caccaccact gagatccggc tgctaacaaa gcccgaaagg
     1921 aagctgagtt ggctgctgcc accgctgagc aataactagc ataacccctt ggggcctcta
     1981 aacgggtctt gaggggtttt ttgctgaaag gaggaactat atccggattg gcgaatgggn
     2041 nnnnnnnnnn nnnnnnnnnn nnnnnnnnnn nnnnnnnnnn nnnnnnnnnn nnnnnnnnnn
     2101 nnnnnnnnnn nnnnnnnnnn nnnnnnnnnn nnnnnnnnnn nnnnnnnnnn nnnnnnnnnn
     2161 nnncnnnnnn nnnnnnnnnn nnnnnnnnnn nnnnnnnnnn nnnnnnnnnn nnnnnnnnnn
     2221 nnnnnnnnnn nnnnnnnnnn nnnnnnnnnn nnnnnannnn nnnnnnnnnn nnnnnnnnnn
     2281 nnnnnnnnnn nnnnnnnnnn nnnnnccttt gacgttggag tccacgttct ttaatagtgg
     2341 actcttgttc caaactggaa caacactcaa ccctatctcg gtctattctt ttgatttata
     2401 agggattttg ccgatttcgg cctattggtt aaaaaatgag ctgatttaac aaaaatttaa
     2461 cgcgaatttt aacaaaatat taacgcttac aatttaggtg gcacttttcg gggaaatgtg
     2521 cgcggaaccc ctatttgttt atttttctaa atacattcaa atatgtatcc gctcatgaat
     2581 taattcttag aaaaactcat cgagcatcaa atgaaactgc aatttattca tatcaggatt
     2641 atcaatacca tatttttgaa aaagccgttt ctgtaatgaa ggagaaaact caccgaggca
     2701 gttccatagg atggcaagat cctggtatcg gtctgcgatt ccgactcgtc caacatcaat
     2761 acaacctatt aatttcccct cgtcaaaaat aaggttatca agtgagaaat caccatgagt
     2821 gacgactgaa tccggtgaga atggcaaaag tttatgcatt tctttccaga cttgttcaac
     2881 aggccagcca ttacgctcgt catcaaaatc actcgcatca accaaaccgt tattcattcg
     2941 tgattgcgcc tgagcgagac gaaatacgcg atcgctgtta aaaggacaat tacaaacagg
     3001 aatcgaatgc aaccggcgca ggaacactgc cagcgcatca acaatatttt cacctgaatc
     3061 aggatattct tctaatacct ggaatgctgt tttcccgggg atcgcagtgg tgagtaacca
     3121 tgcatcatca ggagtacgga taaaatgctt gatggtcgga agaggcataa attccgtcag
     3181 ccagtttagt ctgaccatct catctgtaac atcattggca acgctacctt tgccatgttt
     3241 cagaaacaac tctggcgcat cgggcttccc atacaatcga tagattgtcg cacctgattg
     3301 cccgacatta tcgcgagccc atttataccc atataaatca gcatccatgt tggaatttaa
     3361 tcgcggccta gagcaagacg tttcccgttg aatatggctc ataacacccc ttgtattact
     3421 gtttatgtaa gcagacagtt ttattgttca tgaccaaaat cccttaacgt gagttttcgt
     3481 tccactgagc gtcagacccc gtagaaaaga tcaaaggatc ttcttgagat cctttttttc
     3541 tgcgcgtaat ctgctgcttg caaacaaaaa aaccaccgct accagcggtg gtttgtttgc
     3601 cggatcaaga gctaccaact ctttttccga aggtaactgg cttcagcaga gcgcagatac
     3661 caaatactgt ccttctagtg tagccgtagt taggccacca cttcaagaac tctgtagcac
     3721 cgcctacata cctcgctctg ctaatcctgt taccagtggc tgctgccagt ggcgataagt
     3781 cgtgtcttac cgggttggac tcaagacgat agttaccgga taaggcgcag cggtcgggct
     3841 gaacgggggg ttcgtgcaca cagcccagct tggagcgaac gacctacacc gaactgagat
     3901 acctacagcg tgagctatga gaaagcgcca cgcttcccga agggagaaag gcggacaggt
     3961 atccggtaag cggcagggtc ggaacaggag agcgcacgag ggagcttcca gggggaaacg
     4021 cctggtatct ttatagtcct gtcgggtttc gccacctctg acttgagcgt cgatttttgt
     4081 gatgctcgtc aggggggcgg agcctatgga aaaacgccag caacgcggcc tttttacggt
     4141 tcctggcctt ttgctggcct tttgctcaca tgttctttcc tgcgttatcc cctgattctg
     4201 tggataaccg tattaccgcc tttgagtgag ctgataccgc tcgccgcagc cgaacgaccg
     4261 agcgcagcga gtcagtgagc gaggaagcgg aagagcgcct gatgcggtat tttctcctta
     4321 cgcatctgtg cggtatttca caccgcaatg gtgcactctc agtacaatct gctctgatgc
     4381 cgcatagtta agccagtata cactccgcta tcgctacgtg actgggtcat ggctgcgccc
     4441 cgacacccgc caacacccgc tgacgcgccc tgacgggctt gtctgctccc ggcatccgct
     4501 tacagacaag ctgtgaccgt ctccgggagc tgcatgtgtc agaggttttc accgtcatca
     4561 ccgaaacgcg cgaggcagct gcggtaaagc tcatcagcgt ggtcgtgaag cgattcacag
     4621 atgtctgcct gttcatccgc gtccagctcg ttgagtttct ccagaagcgt taatgtctgg
     4681 cttctgataa agcgggccat gttaagggcg gttttttcct gtttggtcac tgatgcctcc
     4741 gtgtaagggg gatttctgtt catgggggta atgataccga tgaaacgaga gaggatgctc
     4801 acgatacggg ttactgatga tgaacatgcc cggttactgg aacgttgtga gggtaaacaa
     4861 ctggcggtat ggatgcggcg ggaccagaga aaaatcactc agggtcaatg ccagcgcttc
     4921 gttaatacag atgtaggtgt tccacagggt agccagcagc atcctgcgat gcagatccgg
     4981 aacataatgg tgcagggcgc tgacttccgc gtttccagac tttacgaaac acggaaaccg
     5041 aagaccattc atgttgttgc tcaggtcgca gacgttttgc agcagcagtc gcttcacgtt
     5101 cgctcgcgta tcggtgattc attctgctaa ccagtaaggc aaccccgcca gcctagccgg
     5161 gtcctcaacg acaggagcac gatcatgcgc acccgtgggg ccgccatgcc ggcgataatg
     5221 gcctgcttct cgccgaaacg tttggtggcg ggaccagtga cgaaggcttg agcgagggcg
     5281 tgcaagattc cgaataccgc aagcgacagg ccgatcatcg tcgcgctcca gcgaaagcgg
     5341 tcctcgccga aaatgaccca gagcgctgcc ggcacctgtc ctacgagttg catgataaag
     5401 aagacagtca taagtgcggc gacgatagtc atgccccgcg cccaccggaa ggagctgact
     5461 gggttgaagg ctctcaaggg catcggtcga gatcccggtg cctaatgagt gagctaactt
     5521 acattaattg cgttgcgctc actgcccgct ttccagtcgg gaaacctgtc gtgccagctg
     5581 cattaatgaa tcggccaacg cgcggggaga ggcggtttgc gtattgggcg ccagggtggt
     5641 ttttcttttc accagtgaga cgggcaacag ctgattgccc ttcaccgcct ggccctgaga
     5701 gagttgcagc aagcggtcca cgctggtttg ccccagcagg cgaaaatcct gtttgatggt
     5761 ggttaacggc gggatataac atgagctgtc ttcggtatcg tcgtatccca ctaccgagat
     5821 atccgcacca acgcgcagcc cggactcggt aatggcgcgc attgcgccca gcgccatctg
     5881 atcgttggca accagcatcg cagtgggaac gatgccctca ttcagcattt gcatggtttg
     5941 ttgaaaaccg gacatggcac tccagtcgcc ttcccgttcc gctatcggct gaatttgatt
     6001 gcgagtgaga tatttatgcc agccagccag acgcagacgc gccgagacag aacttaatgg
     6061 gcccgctaac agcgcgattt gctggtgacc caatgcgacc agatgctcca cgcccagtcg
     6121 cgtaccgtct tcatgggaga aaataatact gttgatgggt gtctggtcag agacatcaag
     6181 aaataacgcc ggaacattag tgcaggcagc ttccacagca atggcatcct ggtcatccag
     6241 cggatagtta atgatcagcc cactgacgcg ttgcgcgaga agattgtgca ccgccgcttt
     6301 acaggcttcg acgccgcttc gttctaccat cgacaccacc acgctggcac ccagttgatc
     6361 ggcgcgagat ttaatcgccg cgacaatttg cgacggcgcg tgcagggcca gactggaggt
     6421 ggcaacgcca atcagcaacg actgtttgcc cgccagttgt tgtgccacgc ggttgggaat
     6481 gtaattcagc tccgccatcg ccgcttccac tttttcccgc gttttcgcag aaacgtggct
     6541 ggcctggttc accacgcggg aaacggtctg ataagagaca ccggcatact ctgcgacatc
     6601 gtataacgtt actggtttca cattcaccac cctgaattga ctctcttccg ggcgctatca
     6661 tgccataccg cgaaaggttt tgcgccattc gatggtgtcc gggatctcga cgctctccct
     6721 tatgcgactc ctgcattagg aagcagccca gtagtaggtt gaggccgttg agcaccgccg
     6781 ccgcaaggaa tggtgcatgc aaggagatgg cgcccaacag tcccccggcc acggggcctg
     6841 ccaccatacc cacgccgaaa caagcgctca tgagcccgaa gtggcgagcc cgatcttccc
     6901 catcggtgat gtcggcgata taggcgccag caaccgcacc tgtggcgccg gtgatgccgg
     6961 ccacgatgcg tccggcgtag aggatcgaga tctcgatccc gcgaaattaa tacgactcac
     7021 tataggggaa ttgtgagcgg ataacaattc ccctctagaa ataattttgt ttaactttaa
     7081 gaaggagata tacatatgca ccatcatcat catcattctt ctggtgtgga taacaagttc
     7141 aacaaggagc gtcgaagagc tcgccgtgaa attcgccatc tgccgaacct gaaccgcgaa
     7201 cagcgtcgcg catttattcg cagcctgcgc gatgatccga gccagagcgc gaacctgctg
     7261 gcggaagcga agaagctgaa cgatgcgcag ccgaagggta ccgagaacct gtacttccaa
     7321 tcc
//
