[The description below was written by a language model from this plasmid's Addgene catalogue record and the feature table of its GenBank file.]
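Description:
COVID-SARS2 NSP13 is a bacterial expression plasmid built on the pNIC-ZB backbone, a pET-style T7 vector of about 7.3 kb, for producing recombinant SARS-CoV-2 NSP13 helicase in E. coli. It is selected with kanamycin through the aph(3')-Ia (KanR) gene. It replicates from a ColE1/pBR322-type origin accompanied by the bom region and the rop gene, which holds the plasmid at low copy number, consistent with the catalogue entry. An f1 phage origin is also present.

The roughly 1.8 kb insert is a synthetic NSP13 coding sequence, codon-optimised for E. coli and introduced by ligation-independent cloning. The insert itself is not annotated as a feature in the GenBank record. From the layout, it occupies the start of the circular map, directly after the TEV site that ends the numbering and upstream of the T7 terminator. Transcription is driven by a T7 promoter followed by a lac operator and the strong T7 gene 10 ribosome binding site. The plasmid-borne lacI gene supplies repressor, so expression stays off until it is induced with IPTG in a host that provides T7 RNA polymerase.

The protein is made with an N-terminal His6 tag, the positively charged Z-basic domain derived from staphylococcal protein A, and a TEV protease site. This arrangement allows capture by metal-affinity or cation-exchange chromatography, followed by removal of the tags by cleavage. A second 6xHis sequence is annotated just before the T7 terminator, downstream of the insert. The catalogue lists only the N-terminal tag, and the record does not say whether this second sequence is translated. The associated work used the protein for structural, mechanistic and crystallographic fragment-screening studies of the helicase.
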