Addgene plasmid #159614: COVID-SARS2 NSP13
Purpose: Bacterial expression plasmid for COVID-SARS2 NSP13 helicase
Depositing lab: Opher Gileadi. Depositing organization: University of Oxford. Publication: Structure, mechanism and crystallographic fragment screening of the SARS-CoV-2 NSP13 helicase. Newman JA, Douangamath A, Yadzani S, Yosaatmadja Y, Aimon A, Brandao-Neto J, Dunnett L, Gorrie-Stone T, Skyner R, Fearon D, Schapira M, von Delft F, Gileadi O. Nat Commun. 2021 Aug 11;12(1):4848. doi: 10.1038/s41467-021-25166-6. PubMed 34381037.
Backbone
  Vector backbone: pNIC-ZB
  Backbone manufacturer: Addgene Plasmid #26107
  Backbone size w/o insert (bp): 5515
  Total vector size (bp): 7327
  Vector type: Bacterial Expression
Growth in bacteria
  Bacterial resistance: Kanamycin, 50 μg/mL
  Growth temperature: 37°C
  Growth strain: DH5alpha
  Copy number: Low Copy
Gene/Insert
  Gene/Insert name: Covid-SARS2 Nsp13
  Species: Synthetic; COVID-SARS2
  Insert size (bp): 1809
  Mutation: Codon-optimized for E. coli expression
  GenBank ID: NC_045512.2
  Promoter: T7 - LacO
  Tag / fusion protein: His6-Zb-TEV (N terminal on backbone)
  Cloning method: Ligation Independent Cloning
  Sequencing primers: 5′ T7F; 3′ T7R
Terms and licenses: Academic/Nonprofit Terms; Industry Terms: Not Available to Industry
How to cite: COVID-SARS2 NSP13 was a gift from Opher Gileadi (Addgene plasmid # 159614 ; http://n2t.net/addgene:159614 ; RRID:Addgene_159614)
